>Addgene plasmid #64358 | pIRESpuro3+mRFP-Utr_CH | addgene full sequence | sequence record 196884 | Addgene Partial NGS Result
GACATTGATTATTGACTAGTTATTAATAGTAATCAATTACGGGGTCATTAGTTCATAGCCCATATATGGA
GTTCCGCGTTACATAACTTACGGTAAATGGCCCGCCTGGCTGACCGCCCAACGACCCCCGCCCATTGACG
TCAATAATGACGTATGTTCCCATAGTAACGCCAATAGGGACTTTCCATTGACGTCAATGGGTGGAGTATT
TACGGTAAACTGCCCACTTGGCAGTACATCAAGTGTATCATATGCCAAGTACGCCCCCTATTGACGTCAA
TGACGGTAAATGGCCCGCCTGGCATTATGCCCAGTACATGACCTTATGGGACTTTCCTACTTGGCAGTAC
ATCTACGTATTAGTCATCGCTATTACCATGGTGATGCGGTTTTGGCAGTACATCAATGGGCGTGGATAGC
GGTTTGACTCACGGGGATTTCCAAGTCTCCACCCCATTGACGTCAATGGGAGTTTGTTTTGGCACCAAAA
TCAACGGGACTTTCCAAAATGTCGTAACAACTCCGCCCCATTGACGCAAATGGGCGGTAGGCGTGTACGG
TGGGAGGTCTATATAAGCAGAGCTCTCTGGCTAACTAGAGAACCCACTGCTTACTGGCTTATCGAAATTA
ATACGACTCACTATAGGGAGACCCAAGCTTGGTACCGAGCTCGGATCGATATCTGCGGCCTAGCTAGCAC
CATGGCCTCCTCCGAGGACGTCATCAAGGAGTTCATGCGCTTCAAGGTGCGCATGGAGGGCTCCGTGAAC
GGCCACGAGTTCGAGATCGAGGGCGAGGGCGAGGGCCGCCCCTACGAGGGCACCCAGACCGCCAAGCTGA
AGGTGACCAAGGGCGGCCCCCTGCCCTTCGCCTGGGACATCCTGTCCCCTCAGTTCCAGTACGGCTCCAA
GGCCTACGTGAAGCACCCCGCCGACATCCCCGACTACTTGAAGCTGTCCTTCCCCGAGGGCTTCAAGTGG
GAGCGCGTGATGAACTTCGAGGACGGCGGCGTGGTGACCGTGACCCAGGACTCCTCCCTGCAGGACGGCG
AGTTCATCTACAAGGTGAAGCTGCGCGGCACCAACTTCCCCTCCGACGGCCCCGTAATGCAGAAGAAGAC
CATGGGCTGGGAGGCCTCCACCGAGCGGATGTACCCCGAGGACGGCGCCCTGAAGGGCGAGATCAAGATG
AGGCTGAAGCTGAAGGACGGCGGCCACTACGACGCCGAGGTCAAGACCACCTACATGGCCAAGAAGCCCG
TGCAGCTGCCCGGCGCCTACAAGACCGACATCAAGCTGGACATCACCTCCCACAACGAGGACTACACCAT
CGTGGAACAGTACGAGCGCGCCGAGGGCCGCCACTCCACCGGCGCCTCCGGAACCATGGCCAAGTATGGA
GAACATGAAGCCAGTCCTGACAATGGGCAGAACGAATTCAGTGATATCATTAAGTCCAGATCTGATGAAC
ACAATGACGTACAGAAGAAAACCTTTACCAAATGGATAAATGCTCGATTTTCAAAGAGTGGGAAACCACC
CATCAATGATATGTTCACAGACCTCAAAGATGGAAGGAAGCTATTGGATCTTCTAGAAGGCCTCACAGGA
ACATCACTGCCAAAGGAACGTGGTTCCACAAGGGTACATGCCTTAAATAACGTCAACAGAGTGCTGCAGG
TTTTACATCAGAACAATGTGGAATTAGTGAATATAGGGGGAACCGACATTGTGGATGGAAATCACAAACT
GACTTTGGGGTTACTTTGGAGCATCATTTTGCACTGGCAGGTGAAAGATGTCATGAAGGATGTCATGTCG
GACCTGCAGCAGACGAACAGTGAGAAGATCCTGCTCAGCTGGGTGCGTCAGACCACCAGGCCCTACAGCC
AAGTCAACGTCCTCAACTTCACCACCAGCTGGACAGATGGACTCGCCTTTAATGCTGTCCTCCACCGACA
TAAACCTGATCTCTTCAGCTGGGATAAAGTTGTCAAAATGTCACCAATTGAGAGACTTGAACATGCCTTC
AGCAAGGCTCAAACTTATTTGGGAATTGAAAAGCTGTTAGATCCTGAAGATGTTGCCGTTCGGCTTCCTG
ACAAGAAATCCATAATTATGTATTTAACATCTTTGTTTGAGGTGCTACCTCAGCAAGTCACCATAGACTA
ATTCGAATTCGGATCCGCGGCCGCATAGATAACTGATCCAGTGTGCTGGAATTAATTCGCTGTCTGCGAG
GGCCAGCTGTTGGGGTGAGTACTCCCTCTCAAAAGCGGGCATGACTTCTGCGCTAAGATTGTCAGTTTCC
AAAAACGAGGAGGATTTGATATTCACCTGGCCCGCGGTGATGCCTTTGAGGGTGGCCGCGTCCATCTGGT
CAGAAAAGACAATCTTTTTGTTGTCAAGCTTGAGGTGTGGCAGGCTTGAGATCTGGCCATACACTTGAGT
GACAATGACATCCACTTTGCCTTTCTCTCCACAGGTGTCCACTCCCAGGTCCAACTGCAGGTCGAGCATG
CATCTAGGGCGGCCAATTCCGCCCCTCTCCCCCCCGTTCATCTACAAGGTGAAGCTGCGCGGCACCAACT
TCCCCTCCGACGGCCCCGTAATGCAGAAGAAGACCATGGGCTGGGAGGCCTCCTCCGAGCGGATGTACCC
CGAGGACGGCGCCCTGAAGGGCGAGATCAAGCAGAGGCTGAAGCTGAAGGACGGCGGCCACTACGACGCT
GAGGTCAAGACCACCTACAAGGCCAAGAAGCCCGTGCAGCTGCCCGGCGCCTACAACGTCAACATCAAGT
TGGACATCACCTCCCACAACGAGGACTACACCATCGTGGAACAGTACGAACGCGCCGAGGGCCGCCACTC
CACCGGCGGCATGGACGAGCTGTACAAGTAAGGCGCGCCCCCCCCTAACGTTACTGGCCGAAGCCGCTTG
GAATAAGGCCGGTGTGCGTTTGTCTATATGTTATTTTCCACCATATTGCCGTCTTTTGGCAATGTGAGGG
CCCGGAAACCTGGCCCTGTCTTCTTGACGAGCATTCCTAGGGGTCTTTCCCCTCTCGCCAAAGGAATGCA
AGGTCTGTTGAATGTCGTGAAGGAAGCAGTTCCTCTGGAAGCTTCTTGAAGACAAACAACGTCTGTAGCG
ACCCTTTGCAGGCAGCGGAACCCCCCACCTGGCGACAGGTGCCTCTGCGGCCAAAAGCCACGTGTATAAG
ATACACCTGCAAAGGCGGCACAACCCCAGTGCCACGTTGTGAGTTGGATAGTTGTGGAAAGAGTCAAATG
GCTCTCCTCAAGCGTATTCAACAAGGGGCTGAAGGATGCCCAGAAGGTACCCCATTGTATGGGATCTGAT
CTGGGGCCTCGGTGCACATGCTTTACATGTGTTTAGTCGAGGTTAAAAAAACGTCTAGGCCCCCCGAACC
ACGGGGACGTGGTTTTCCTTTGAAAAACACGATGATAAGCTTGCCACAACCCACAAGGAGACGACCTTCC
ATGACCGAGTACAAGCCCACGGTGCGCCTCGCCACCCGCGACGACGTCCCCCGGGCCGTACGCACCCTCG
CCGCCGCGTTCGCCGACTACCCCGCCACGCGCCACACCGTCGACCCGGACCGCCACATCGAGCGGGTCAC
CGAGCTGCAAGAACTCTTCCTCACGCGCGTCGGGCTCGACATCGGCAAGGTGTGGGTCGCGGACGACGGC
GCCGCGGTGGCGGTCTGGACCACGCCGGAGAGCGTCGAAGCGGGGGCGGTGTTCGCCGAGATCGGCCCGC
GCATGGCCGAGTTGAGCGGTTCCCGGCTGGCCGCGCAGCAACAGATGGAAGGCCTCCTGGCGCCGCACCG
GCCCAAGGAGCCCGCGTGGTTCCTGGCCACCGTCGGCGTCTCGCCCGACCACCAGGGCAAGGGTCTGGGC
AGCGCCGTCGTGCTCCCCGGAGTGGAGGCGGCCGAGCGCGCCGGGGTGCCCGCCTTCCTGGAGACCTCCG
CGCCCCGCAACCTCCCCTTCTACGAGCGGCTCGGCTTCACCGTCACCGCCGACGTCGAGGTGCCCGAAGG
ACCGCGCACCTGGTGCATGACCCGCAAGCCCGGTGCCTGACGCCCGCCCCACGACCCGCAGCGCCCGACC
GAAAGGAGCGCACGACCCCATGGCTCCGACCGAAGCCACCCGGGGCGGCCCCGCCGACCCCGCACCCGCC
CCCGAGGCCCACCGACTCTAGATAACTGATCATAATCAGCCATACCACATTTGTAGAGGTTTTACTTGCT
TTAAAAAACCTCCCACACCTCCCCCTGAACCTGAAACATAAAATGAATGCAATTGTTGTTGTTAACTTGT
TTATTGCAGCTTATAATGGTTACAAATAAAGCAATAGCATCACAAATTTCACAAATAAAGCATTTTTTTC
ACTGCATTCTAGTTGTGGTTTGTCCAAACTCATCAATGTATCTTAACGCTCGAGTGCATTCTAGTTGTGG
TTTGTCCAAACTCATCAATGTATCTTATCATGTCTGTATACCGTCGACCTCTAGCTAGAGCTTGGCGTAA
TCATGGTCATAGCTGTTTCCTGTGTGAAATTGTTATCCGCTCACAATTCCACACAACATACGAGCCGGAA
GCATAAAGTGTAAAGCCTGGGGTGCCTAATGAGTGAGCTAACTCACATTAATTGCGTTGCGCTCACTGCC
CGCTTTCCAGTCGGGAAACCTGTCGTGCCAGCTGCATTAATGAATCGGCCAACGCGCGGGGAGAGGCGGT
TTGCGTATTGGGCGCTCTTCCGCTTCCTCGCTCACTGACTCGCTGCGCTCGGTCGTTCGGCTGCGGCGAG
CGGTATCAGCTCACTCAAAGGCGGTAATACGGTTATCCACAGAATCAGGGGATAACGCAGGAAAGAACAT
GTGAGCAAAAGGCCAGCAAAAGGCCAGGAACCGTAAAAAGGCCGCGTTGCTGGCGTTTTTCCATAGGCTC
CGCCCCCCTGACGAGCATCACAAAAATCGACGCTCAAGTCAGAGGTGGCGAAACCCGACAGGACTATAAA
GATACCAGGCGTTTCCCCCTGGAAGCTCCCTCGTGCGCTCTCCTGTTCCGACCCTGCCGCTTACCGGATA
CCTGTCCGCCTTTCTCCCTTCGGGAAGCGTGGCGCTTTCTCATAGCTCACGCTGTAGGTATCTCAGTTCG
GTGTAGGTCGTTCGCTCCAAGCTGGGCTGTGTGCACGAACCCCCCGTTCAGCCCGACCGCTGCGCCTTAT
CCGGTAACTATCGTCTTGAGTCCAACCCGGTAAGACACGACTTATCGCCACTGGCAGCAGCCACTGGTAA
CAGGATTAGCAGAGCGAGGTATGTAGGCGGTGCTACAGAGTTCTTGAAGTGGTGGCCTAACTACGGCTAC
ACTAGAAGAACAGTATTTGGTATCTGCGCTCTGCTGAAGCCAGTTACCTTCGGAAAAAGAGTTGGTAGCT
CTTGATCCGGCAAACAAACCACCGCTGGTAGCGGTGGTTTTTTTGTTTGCAAGCAGCAGATTACGCGCAG
AAAAAAAGGATCTCAAGAAGATCCTTTGATCTTTTCTACGGGGTCTGACGCTCAGTGGAACGAAAACTCA
CGTTAAGGGATTTTGGTCATGAGATTATCAAAAAGGATCTTCACCTAGATCCTTTTAAATTAAAAATGAA
GTTTTAAATCAATCTAAAGTATATATGAGTAAACTTGGTCTGACAGTTACCAATGCTTAATCAGTGAGGC
ACCTATCTCAGCGATCTGTCTATTTCGTTCATCCATAGTTGCCTGACTCCCCGTCGTGTAGATAACTACG
ATACGGGAGGGCTTACCATCTGGCCCCAGTGCTGCAATGATACCGCGAGACCCACGCTCACCGGCTCCAG
ATTTATCAGCAATAAACCAGCCAGCCGGAAGGGCCGAGCGCAGAAGTGGTCCTGCAACTTTATCCGCCTC
CATCCAGTCTATTAATTGTTGCCGGGAAGCTAGAGTAAGTAGTTCGCCAGTTAATAGTTTGCGCAACGTT
GTTGCCATTGCTACAGGCATCGTGGTGTCACGCTCGTCGTTTGGTATGGCTTCATTCAGCTCCGGTTCCC
AACGATCAAGGCGAGTTACATGATCCCCCATGTTGTGCAAAAAAGCGGTTAGCTCCTTCGGTCCTCCGAT
CGTTGTCAGAAGTAAGTTGGCCGCAGTGTTATCACTCATGGTTATGGCAGCACTGCATAATTCTCTTACT
GTCATGCCATCCGTAAGATGCTTTTCTGTGACTGGTGAGTACTCAACCAAGTCATTCTGAGAATAGTGTA
TGCGGCGACCGAGTTGCTCTTGCCCGGCGTCAATACGGGATAATACCGCGCCACATAGCAGAACTTTAAA
AGTGCTCATCATTGGAAAACGTTCTTCGGGGCGAAAACTCTCAAGGATCTTACCGCTGTTGAGATCCAGT
TCGATGTAACCCACTCGTGCACCCAACTGATCTTCAGCATCTTTTACTTTCACCAGCGTTTCTGGGTGAG
CAAAAACAGGAAGGCAAAATGCCGCAAAAAAGGGAATAAGGGCGACACGGAAATGTTGAATACTCATACT
CTTCCTTTTTCAATATTATTGAAGCATTTATCAGGGTTATTGTCTCATGAGCGGATACATATTTGAATGT
ATTTAGAAAAATAAACAAATAGGGGTTCCGCGCACATTTCCCCGAAAAGTGCCACCTGACGTCGACGGAT
CGGGAGATCTCCCGATCCCCTATGGTGCACTCTCAGTACAATCTGCTCTGATGCCGCATAGTTAAGCCAG
TATCTGCTCCCTGCTTGTGTGTTGGAGGTCGCTGAGTAGTGCGCGAGCAAAATTTAAGCTACAACAAGGC
AAGGCTTGACCGACAATTGCATGAAGAATCTGCTTAGGGTTAGGCGTTTTGCGCTGCTTCGCGATGTACG
GGCCAGATATACGCGTT
Features (pLannotate 1.2.2; 21 found; start..end, strand, type, name):
      1..380     +  enhancer       CMV enhancer: human cytomegalovirus immediate early enhancer
    381..584     +  promoter       CMV promoter: human cytomegalovirus (CMV) immediate early promoter
    580..613     +  LTR            5' LTR (truncated) (fragment): truncated 5' long terminal repeat (LTR) from HIV-1
    629..647     +  promoter       T7 promoter: promoter for bacteriophage T7 RNA polymerase
    702..1376    +  CDS            mRFP1: mRFP1 is a basic (constitutively fluorescent) red fluorescent protein published in 2002, derived from Discosoma sp.. It is reported to be a somewhat slowly-maturing monomer with low acid sensitivity.
   1386..2168    +  CDS            UTRN (fragment): UTRN_HUMAN - Also known as DMDL, DRP1. Experimental evidence at protein level: Swiss-Prot protein existence level 1. May play a role in anchoring the cytoskeleton to the plasma membrane. From Homo sapiens (Human).
   2255..2484    +  intron         chimeric intron: chimera between introns from adenovirus and immunoglobulin heavy chain genes
   2556..2901    +  CDS            Slow-FT (fragment): blue-to-red fluorescent timer derivative of mCherry (Subach et al., 2009) mammalian codon-optimized
   3006..3468    +  misc_feature   IRES: internal ribosome entry site (IRES) of the encephalomyocarditis virus (EMCV)
   3501..4100    +  CDS            PuroR: puromycin N-acetyltransferase; pac from Streptomyces alboniger; confers resistance to puromycin
   4227..4311    +  CDS            large T antigen (fragment): large T antigen from SV40 (simian virus 40)
   4334..4455    +  polyA_signal   SV40 poly(A) signal: SV40 polyadenylation signal
   4465..4516    +  polyA_signal   SV40 poly(A) signal (fragment): SV40 polyadenylation signal
   4580..4596    -  protein_bind   lac operator: The lac repressor binds to the lac operator to inhibit transcription in E. coli. This inhibition can be relieved by adding lactose or isopropyl-β-D-thiogalactopyranoside (IPTG). lac repressor encoded by lacI
   4604..4634    -  promoter       lac promoter: promoter for the E. coli lac operon
   4649..4670    -  protein_bind   CAP binding site: CAP binding activates transcription in the presence of cAMP. E. coli catabolite activator protein
   4683..4775    -  CDS            lacI (fragment): lac repressor; lacI; The lac repressor binds to the lac operator to inhibit transcription in E. coli. This inhibition can be relieved by adding lactose or isopropyl-β-D-thiogalactopyranoside (IPTG).
   4958..5546    -  rep_origin     ori: high-copy-number ColE1/pMB1/pBR322/pUC origin of replication
   5717..6577    -  CDS            AmpR: β-lactamase; bla; confers resistance to ampicillin, carbenicillin, and related antibiotics
   6578..6682    -  promoter       AmpR promoter: bla
   6741..6793    -  misc_feature   bom (fragment): basis of mobility region from pBR322
