[The description below was written by a language model from this plasmid's Addgene catalogue record and pLannotate feature annotations shown in this document.]
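Description:
pIRESpuro3+mRFP-Utr_CH is a mammalian expression plasmid built on the pIRES Puro3 backbone that produces a red fluorescent utrophin fragment and puromycin resistance from a single bicistronic transcript. It is propagated in E. coli through a high-copy ColE1/pUC-type origin with ampicillin selection (AmpR under its own bla promoter). Small lac promoter/operator, lacI and bom fragments in the annotation are backbone remnants rather than functional parts of the design.

The expression cassette is driven by the human CMV immediate-early enhancer and promoter, with a T7 promoter just downstream. The first cistron encodes mRFP1 fused to the N-terminus of human utrophin (UTRN) residues 1–261, which per the plasmid name corresponds to the calponin-homology (CH) region; the record notes a Q236R substitution. This region of utrophin is generally known as an actin-binding domain, so fusions of this type are commonly used as live-cell probes for filamentous actin, although the record itself states only bicistronic expression as the purpose. Downstream lie a chimeric intron, an EMCV IRES, the puromycin N-acetyltransferase gene and SV40 polyadenylation signals. Because the IRES lets ribosomes start translation of PuroR on the same mRNA that carries the fusion, puromycin-resistant cells are very likely to express the fluorescent protein too, which helps in deriving stable lines.

The annotation also reports a partial match to an mCherry-derived fluorescent timer between the intron and the IRES, and a short HIV-1 LTR fragment after the CMV promoter. Neither is explained by the catalogue fields, and they may be cloning remnants or spurious similarity hits. The sequence is labelled a partial NGS result.
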