Addgene plasmid #64358: pIRESpuro3+mRFP-Utr_CH
Purpose: bicistronic expression of Utrophin-mRFP and Puro resistance
Depositing lab: Matthieu Piel. Depositing organization: Institut Curie.
Backbone
  Vector backbone: pIRES Puro3
  Vector type: Mammalian Expression
  Selectable markers: Puromycin
Growth in bacteria
  Bacterial resistance: Ampicillin, 100 μg/mL
  Growth temperature: 37°C
  Growth strain: DH5alpha
  Copy number: Unknown
Gene/Insert
  Gene/Insert name: Utrophin-mRFP
  Species: H. sapiens (human)
  Mutation: Q236R; aa1-261 Utrophin present
  Entrez Gene: UTRN (a.k.a. DMDL, DRP, DRP1)
  Promoter: CMV
  Tag / fusion protein: mRFP (N terminal on insert); IRES-Puro (C terminal on backbone)
  Cloning method: Unknown
  Sequencing primers: 5′ CMV-F; 3′ pCDH-rev
Terms and licenses: Academic/Nonprofit Terms; Industry Terms: Not Available to Industry
How to cite: pIRESpuro3+mRFP-Utr_CH was a gift from Matthieu Piel (Addgene plasmid # 64358 ; http://n2t.net/addgene:64358 ; RRID:Addgene_64358)
