>Addgene plasmid #64358 | pIRESpuro3+mRFP-Utr_CH | addgene partial sequence | sequence record 110641 | CMV-F 5'-CGCAAATGGGCGGTAGGCGTG-3'
TCTCTGGCTAACTAGAGAACCCACTGCTTACTGGCTTATCGAAATTAATACGACTCACTATAGGGAGACC
CAAGCTTGGTACCGAGCTCGGATCGATATCTGCGGCCTAGCTAGCACCATGGCCTCCTCCGAGGACGTCA
TCAAGGAGTTCATGCGCTTCAAGGTGCGCATGGAGGGCTCCGTGAACGGCCACGAGTTCGAGATCGAGGG
CGAGGGCGAGGGCCGCCCCTACGAGGGCACCCAGACCGCCAAGCTGAAGGTGACCAAGGGCGGCCCCCTG
CCCTTCGCCTGGGACATCCTGTCCCCTCAGTTCCAGTACGGCTCCAAGGCCTACGTGAAGCACCCCGCCG
ACATCCCCGACTACTTGAAGCTGTCCTTCCCCGAGGGCTTCAAGTGGGAGCGCGTGATGAACTTCGAGGA
CGGCGGCGTGGTGACCGTGACCCAGGACTCCTCCCTGCAGGACGGCGAGTTCATCTACAAGGTGAAGCTG
CGCGGCACCAACTTCCCCTCCGACGGCCCCGTAATGCAGAAGAAGACCATGGGCTGGGAGGCCTCCACCG
AGCGGATGTACCCCGAGGACGGCGCCCTGAAGGGCGAGATCAAGATGAGGCTGAAGCTGAAGGACGGCGG
CCACTACGACGCCGAGGTCAAGACCACCTACATGGCCAAGAAGCCCGTGCAGCTGCCCGGCGCCTACAAG
ACCGACATCAAGCTGGACATCACCTCCCACAACGAGGACTACACCATCGTGGAACAGTACGAGCGCGCCG
AGGGCCGCCACTCCACCGGCGCCTCCGGAACCATGGCCAAGTATGGAGAACATGAAGCCAGTCCTGACAA
TGG
