>Addgene plasmid #64358 | pIRESpuro3+mRFP-Utr_CH | addgene partial sequence | sequence record 112616 | mRFP1-R 5'-GGAGCCGTACTGGAACTGAG-3'
TTCAGCTTGGCGGTCTGGGTGCCCTCGTAGGGGCGGCCCTCGCCCTCGCCCTCGATCTCGAACTCGTGGC
CGTTCACGGAGCCCTCCATGCGCACCTTGAAGCGCATGAACTCCTTGATGACGTCCTCGGAGGAGGCCAT
GGTGCTAGCTAGGCCGCAGATATCGATCCGAGCTCGGTACCAAGCTTGGGTCTCCCTATAGTGAGTCGTA
TTAATTTCGATAAGCCAGTAAGCAGTGGGTTCTCTAGTTAGCCAGAGAGCTCTGCTTATATAGACCTCCC
ACCGTACACGCCTACCGCCCATTTGCGTCAATGGGGCGGAGTTGTTACGACATTTTGGAAAGTCCCGTTG
ATTTTGGTGCCAAAACAAACTCCCATTGACGTCAATGGGGTGGAGACTTGGAAATCCCCGTGAGTCAAAC
CGCTATCCACGCCCATTGATGTACTGCCAAAACCGCATCACCATGGTAATAGCGATGACTAATACGTAGA
TGTACTGCCAAGTAGGAAAGTCCCATAAGGTCATGTACTGGGCATAATGCCAGGCGGGCCATTTACCGTC
ATTGACGTCAATAGGGGGCGTACTTGGCATATGATACACTTGATGTACTGCCAAGTGGGCAGTTTACCGT
AAATACTCCACCCATTGACGTCAATGGAAAGTCCCTATTGGCGTTACTATGGGAACATACGTCATTATTG
ACGTCAATGGGCGGGGGTCGTTGGGCGGTCAGCCAGGCGGGCCATTTACCGTAAGTTATGTAACGCGGAA
CTCCATATATGGGCTATGAACTAATGACCCCGTAATTGATTACTATTAATAACTAGTCAATAATCAATGT
CAACGCGTATATCTGGCCCGTACATCGCGAAGCAGCGCAAAACGCCTAACCCTAAGCAGA
